Addgene plasmid #39508: pcDNA3-H-Ras_V12-C40
Depositing lab: Julian Downward. Depositing organization: Cancer Research UK. Publication: Role of phosphoinositide 3-OH kinase in cell transformation and control of the actin cytoskeleton by Ras. Rodriguez-Viciana P, Warne PH, Khwaja A, Marte BM, Pappin D, Das P, Waterfield MD, Ridley A, Downward J. Cell. 1997 May 2;89(3):457-67. 10.1016/S0092-8674(00)80226-3 PubMed 9150145.
Backbone
  Vector backbone: pcDNA3
  Backbone manufacturer: Invitrogen
  Vector type: Mammalian Expression
  Selectable markers: Neomycin (select with G418)
Growth in bacteria
  Bacterial resistance: Ampicillin, 100 μg/mL
  Growth temperature: 37°C
  Growth strain: DH5alpha
  Copy number: High Copy
Gene/Insert
  Gene/Insert name: HRAS V12 C40
  Species: H. sapiens (human)
  Mutation: G12V and Y40C
  Entrez Gene: HRAS (a.k.a. C-BAS/HAS, C-H-RAS, C-HA-RAS1, CTLO, H-RASIDX, HAMSV, HRAS1, RASH1, p21ras)
  Promoter: CMV
  Cloning method: Restriction Enzyme; 5′ cloning site EcoRI (not destroyed); 3′ cloning site EcoRI (not destroyed)
  Sequencing primers: 5′ CMV-F
Terms and licenses: Academic/Nonprofit Terms; Industry Terms: Not Available to Industry
How to cite: pcDNA3-H-Ras_V12-C40 was a gift from Julian Downward (Addgene plasmid # 39508 ; http://n2t.net/addgene:39508 ; RRID:Addgene_39508)
