[The description below was written by a language model from this plasmid's Addgene catalogue record.]
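Description:
pcDNA3-H-Ras_V12-C40 is a mammalian expression plasmid built on the Invitrogen pcDNA3 backbone and carrying a doubly mutated human HRAS coding sequence. It is propagated in E. coli as a high-copy plasmid under ampicillin selection. The backbone also provides a neomycin resistance marker, so transfected mammalian cells can be selected with G418 to obtain stable lines. The insert was cloned with EcoRI at both the 5′ and 3′ junctions, and both sites remain intact, so the fragment can be released with a single enzyme. Because the cloning was non-directional, orientation relative to the promoter matters, and it can be checked by sequencing from the CMV forward primer site. No feature table is supplied, and the record lists no epitope tag or reporter.

Expression is driven by the CMV immediate-early promoter, which gives strong constitutive transcription in most mammalian cell types. The encoded protein carries two substitutions. G12V is the classic oncogenic mutation that impairs GTP hydrolysis and locks Ras in its active, GTP-bound state. Y40C lies in the effector-binding region and is generally known as a partial loss-of-function effector mutation that preserves interaction with phosphoinositide 3-kinase while disrupting coupling to other effectors such as Raf. The combination therefore yields an activated Ras that signals selectively through a subset of its downstream pathways. In keeping with the associated publication on the role of PI 3-kinase in Ras-driven transformation and actin cytoskeleton control, the construct is typically used in transient or stable transfection experiments. These experiments aim to work out which Ras effector pathways account for particular cellular phenotypes.
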