>Addgene plasmid #39508 | pcDNA3-H-Ras_V12-C40 | addgene partial sequence | sequence record 51068 | CMV_fwd
TCTGGCTACTAGAGAACCCACTGCTTACTGGCTTATCGAAATTAATACGACTCACTATAGGGAGACCCAA
GCTTGGTACCGAGCTCGGATCCACTAGTAACGGCCGCCAGTGTGCTGGAATTCCCGATCTATGACCGAAT
ACAAGCTTGTTGTTGTTGGCGCCGTCGGTGTGGGCAAGAGTGCGCTGACCATCCAGCTGATCCAGAACCA
TTTTGTGGACGAATACGACCCCACTATAGAGGATTCCTGCAGGAAGCAGGTGGTCATTGATGGGGAGACG
TGCCTGTTGGACATCCTGGATACCGCCGGCCAGGAGGAGTACAGCGCCATGCGGGACCAGTACATGCGCA
CCGGGGAGGGCTTCCTGTGTGTGTTTGCCATCAACAACACCAAGTCTTTTGAGGACATCCACCAGTACAG
GGAGCAGATCAAACGGGTGAAGGACTCGGATGACGTGCCCATGGTGCTGGTGGGGAACAAGTGTGACCTG
GCTGCACGCACTGTGGAATCTCGGCAGGCTCAGGACCTCGCCCGAAGCTACGGCATCCCCTACATCGAGA
CCTCGGCCAAGACCCGGCAGGGAGTGGAGGATGCCTTCTACACGTTGGTGCGTGAGATCCGGCAGCACAA
GCTGCGGAAGCTGAACCCTCCTGATGAGAGTGGCCCCGGCTGCATGAGCTGCAAGTGTGTGCTCTCCTGA
CGCAGCACAAGCTCAGGACATGGAGGTGCCGGATGCAGGAAGGAGGTGCAGACGGAAGGAGGAGGAAGGA
AGGCAGGAAGCAAGGAAGGAAGGAAGGGCTGCTGGAGCCCAGTCACCCCGGGACCGTGGGCCGAGGTGAC
TGCAGACCCTCCCAGGGAGGCTGTGCACAGAACTGTCTTGAACATCCCAAATGCCACCGGAACCCAGCCC
TTAGCTCCCCTCCCAGGCCTCTG
